Addgene plasmid #226310: pJB55
Purpose: E. coli and H. neapolitanus shuttle vector; integrates the gene of interest and a kanamycin resistance marker into a neutral site on the H. neapolitanus genome.
Depositing lab: David Savage. Depositing organization: University of California, Berkeley. Publication: Conserved and repetitive motifs in an intrinsically disordered protein drive ⍺-carboxysome assembly. Turnsek JB, Oltrogge LM, Savage DF. J Biol Chem. 2024 Jul 4;300(8):107532. doi: 10.1016/j.jbc.2024.107532. PubMed 38971311.
Backbone
  Vector backbone: pSAV108
  Backbone manufacturer: Savage Lab
  Vector type: Bacterial Expression
Growth in bacteria
  Bacterial resistance: Kanamycin, 50 μg/mL
  Growth temperature: 37°C
  Growth strain: DH5alpha
  Copy number: Unknown
Gene/Insert
  Gene/Insert name: CsoS2 with V(T/S)G to AAA CsoS2 MR1-5
  Species: H. neapolitanus
  Insert size (bp): 2613
  Mutation: VTG273-5AAA, VTG284-6AAA, VTG295-7AAA, VSG332-4AAA, VTG343-5AAA, VTG354-6AAA, VSG393-5AAA, VTG404-6AAA, VTG448-50AAA, VTG459-61AAA, VTG507-9AAA, VTG518-20AAA, VTG529-31AAA,
  Promoter: pTRC
  Cloning method: Golden Gate
Terms and licenses: Academic/Nonprofit Terms; Industry Terms: Not Available to Industry
How to cite: pJB55 was a gift from David Savage (Addgene plasmid # 226310 ; http://n2t.net/addgene:226310 ; RRID:Addgene_226310)
