[The description below was written by a language model from this plasmid's Addgene catalogue record and pLannotate feature annotations shown in this document.]
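Description:
pJB55 is a bacterial expression and genome-integration plasmid built on the pSAV108 backbone. It is described as a shuttle vector between E. coli and the chemoautotroph Halothiobacillus neapolitanus. In E. coli it replicates from a ColE1/pMB1-type origin and is selected with kanamycin through an aph(3')-Ia aminoglycoside phosphotransferase gene. According to the record, the gene of interest and the kanamycin marker are delivered together into a neutral site on the H. neapolitanus chromosome. The homology arms that would mediate this integration are not annotated in the feature table, which leaves several stretches of the 7.8 kb sequence unlabelled. Short fragments of rop, the tet promoter, TcR and yciV appear to be remnants of earlier cloning steps rather than functional parts.

The payload, assembled by Golden Gate cloning, is a mutant H. neapolitanus csoS2 gene under an IPTG-inducible system. A trc promoter with a lac operator drives the coding sequence, a lacIq-driven lacI gene on the same plasmid supplies the repressor, and the rrnB 5S/T1/T2 region terminates transcription. CsoS2 is an intrinsically disordered scaffold protein that is essential for α-carboxysome assembly. In this variant, thirteen conserved V(T/S)G tripeptide motifs across middle-region repeats MR1–5, located between residues 273 and 531, are each replaced with AAA. No epitope tag or reporter is annotated. The construct is suited to testing how these repetitive motifs contribute to shell recruitment and carboxysome formation, by expressing the mutant protein from a defined chromosomal locus in the native host.
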