Features (pLannotate 1.2.2; 14 found; start..end, strand, type, name):
     87..902     +  CDS            KanR: aminoglycoside phosphotransferase; aph(3')-Ia; confers resistance to kanamycin in bacteria or G418 (Geneticin®) in eukaryotes
   1062..1102    -  CDS            rop (fragment): Rop protein, which maintains plasmids at low copy number; rop
   1146..1223    +  promoter       lacIq promoter: lacI (mutant); In the lacIq allele, a single base change in the promoter boosts expression of the lacI gene about 10-fold.
   1224..2306    +  CDS            lacI: lac repressor; lacI; The lac repressor binds to the lac operator to inhibit transcription in E. coli. This inhibition can be relieved by adding lactose or isopropyl-β-D-thiogalactopyranoside (IPTG).
   2348..2365    +  promoter       tet promoter (fragment): E. coli promoter for tetracycline efflux protein gene
   2361..2462    -  CDS            yciV (fragment): RNAAM_ECOLI - Also known as trpH From Escherichia coli (strain K12).
   2538..2567    +  promoter       trc promoter: strong E. coli promoter; hybrid between the trp and lac UV5 promoters
   2575..2591    +  protein_bind   lac operator: The lac repressor binds to the lac operator to inhibit transcription in E. coli. This inhibition can be relieved by adding lactose or isopropyl-β-D-thiogalactopyranoside (IPTG). lac repressor encoded by lacI
   2618..5221    +  CDS            csoS2: CSOS2_HALNC - Experimental evidence at protein level: Swiss-Prot protein existence level 1. Unlike beta-carboxysomes, alpha-carboxysomes (Cb) can form without cargo protein. CsoS2 is essential for Cb formation and is also capable of targeting foreign proteins to the Cb. The Cb shell assembles with the aid of CsoS2; CsoS1A, CsoS1B and CsoS1C form the majority of the shell while CsoS4A and CsoS4B form vertices. CsoS1D forms pseudohexamers that probably control metabolite flux into and out of the shell. From Halothiobacillus neapolitanus (strain ATCC 23641 / c2) (Thiobacillus neapolitanus).
   5299..5414    +  ncRNA          5S rRNA: Accession: RF00001 - 5S ribosomal RNA
   5418..5504    +  terminator     rrnB T1 terminator: Escherichia coli rrnB; transcription terminator T1 from the E. coli rrnB gene
   5596..5623    +  terminator     rrnB T2 terminator: transcription terminator T2 from the E. coli rrnB gene
   6253..6368    -  CDS            TcR (fragment): tetracycline efflux protein; tet; confers resistance to tetracycline
   6446..7034    +  rep_origin     ori: high-copy-number ColE1/pMB1/pBR322/pUC origin of replication
>Addgene plasmid #226310 | pJB55 | addgene full sequence | sequence record 449922 | Addgene NGS Result
TCTGATGTTACATTGCACAAGATAAAAATATATCATCATGAACAATAAAACTGTCTGCTTACATAAACAG
TAATACAAGGGGTGTTATGAGCCATATTCAACGGGAAACGTCTTGCTCGAGGCCGCGATTAAATTCCAAC
ATGGATGCTGATTTATATGGGTATAAATGGGCTCGCGATAATGTCGGGCAATCAGGTGCGACAATCTATC
GATTGTATGGGAAGCCCGATGCGCCAGAGTTGTTTCTGAAACATGGCAAAGGTAGCGTTGCCAATGATGT
TACAGATGAGATGGTCAGACTAAACTGGCTGACGGAATTTATGCCTCTTCCGACCATCAAGCATTTTATC
CGTACTCCTGATGATGCATGGTTACTCACCACTGCGATCCCCGGGAAAACAGCATTCCAGGTATTAGAAG
AATATCCTGATTCAGGTGAAAATATTGTTGATGCGCTGGCAGTGTTCCTGCGCCGGTTGCATTCGATTCC
TGTTTGTAATTGTCCTTTTAACAGCGATCGCGTATTTCGACTCGCTCAGGCGCAATCACGAATGAATAAC
GGTTTGGTTGATGCGAGTGATTTTGATGACGAGCGTAATGGCTGGCCTGTTGAACAAGTCTGGAAAGAAA
TGCATAAGCTTTTGCCATTCTCACCGGATTCAGTCGTCACTCATGGTGATTTCTCACTTGATAACCTTAT
TTTTGACGAGGGGAAATTAATAGGTTGTATTGATGTTGGACGAGTCGGAATCGCAGACCGATACCAGGAT
CTTGCCATCCTATGGAACTGCCTCGGTGAGTTTTCTCCTTCATTACAGAAACGGCTTTTTCAAAAATATG
GTATTGATAATCCTGATATGAATAAATTGCAGTTTCATTTGATGCTCGATGAGTTTTTCTAATCAGAATT
GGTTAATTGGTTGTAACACTGGCAGAGCATTACGCTGACTTGACGGGACGGCGGCTTTGTTGAATAAATC
GAACTTTTGCTGAGTTGAAGGATCAGATCACGCATCTTCCCCTTACAGACAAGCTGTGACCGCCTCCGGG
AGCTGCATGTGTCAGAGGTTTTCACCGTCATCACCGAAACGCGCGAGGCAGCAGATCAATTCGCGCGCGA
AGGCGAAGCGGCATGCATTTACGTTGACACCATCGAATGGTGCAAAACCTTTCGCGGTATGGCATGATAG
CGCCCGGAAGAGAGTCAATTCAGGGTGGTGAATGTGAAACCAGTAACGTTATACGATGTCGCAGAGTATG
CCGGTGTCTCTTATCAGACCGTTTCCCGCGTGGTGAACCAGGCCAGCCACGTTTCTGCGAAAACGCGGGA
AAAAGTGGAAGCGGCGATGGCGGAGCTGAATTACATTCCCAACCGCGTGGCACAACAACTGGCGGGCAAA
CAGTCGTTGCTGATTGGCGTTGCCACCTCCAGTCTGGCCCTGCACGCGCCGTCGCAAATTGTCGCGGCGA
TTAAATCTCGCGCCGATCAACTGGGTGCCAGCGTGGTGGTGTCGATGGTAGAACGAAGCGGCGTCGAAGC
CTGTAAAGCGGCGGTGCACAATCTTCTCGCGCAACGCGTCAGTGGGCTGATCATTAACTATCCGCTGGAT
GACCAGGATGCCATTGCTGTGGAAGCTGCCTGCACTAATGTTCCGGCGTTATTTCTTGATGTCTCTGACC
AGACACCCATCAACAGTATTATTTTCTCCCATGAAGACGGTACGCGACTGGGCGTGGAGCATCTGGTCGC
ATTGGGTCACCAGCAAATCGCGCTGTTAGCGGGCCCATTAAGTTCTGTCTCGGCGCGTCTGCGTCTGGCT
GGCTGGCATAAATATCTCACTCGCAATCAAATTCAGCCGATAGCGGAACGGGAAGGCGACTGGAGTGCCA
TGTCCGGTTTTCAACAAACCATGCAAATGCTGAATGAGGGCATCGTTCCCACTGCGATGCTGGTTGCCAA
CGATCAGATGGCGCTGGGCGCAATGCGCGCCATTACCGAGTCCGGGCTGCGCGTTGGTGCGGATATCTCG
GTAGTGGGATACGACGATACCGAAGACAGCTCATGTTATATCCCGCCGTTAACCACCATCAAACAGGATT
TTCGCCTGCTGGGGCAAACCAGCGTGGACCGCTTGCTGCAACTCTCTCAGGGCCAGGCGGTGAAGGGCAA
TCAGCTGTTGCCCGTGTCACTGGTGAAAAGAAAAACCACCCTGGCGCCCAATACGCAAACCGCCTCTCCC
CGCGCGTTGGCCGATTCATTAATGCAGCTGGCACGACAGGTTTCCCGACTGGAAAGCGGGCAGTGAGCGC
AACGCAATTAATGTAAGTTAGCGCGAATTGATCTGGTTTGACAGCTTATCATCGACTGCACGGTGCACCA
ATGCTTCTGGCGTCAGGCAGCCATCGGAAGCTGTGGTATGGCTGTGCAGGTCGTAAATCACTGCATAATT
CGTGTCGCTCAAGGCGCACTCCCGTTCTGGATAATGTTTTTTGCGCCGACATCATAACGGTTCTGGCAAA
TATTCTGAAATGAGCTGTTGACAATTAATCATCCGGCTCGTATAATGTGTGGAATTGTGAGCGGATAACA
ATTTCACACAGGAAACAGACCATGTCCCCTTCACAGTCAGGAATGAATCCTGCCGACCTGAGCGGACTCT
CTGGCAAGGAACTGGCACGCGCACGCCGCGCTGCACTATCCAAGCAAGGGAAAGCAGCTGTTTCTAATAA
AACGGCTAGCGTAAACCGTAGCACTAAACAGGCGGCATCTTCGATCAATACAAATCAGGTGCGCTCTTCT
GTAAATGAAGTGCCCACTGATTACCAAATGGCGGATCAATTGTGCTCTACGATTGATCATGCTGACTTTG
GTACCGAAAGCAATCGCGTTAGAGATCTCTGCCGTCAACGCAGAGAGGCACTATCAACTATCGGTAAAAA
AGCGGTTAAAACCAACGGCAAGCCGTCGGGTCGCGTTCGACCACAGCAATCAGTGGTTCACAACGACGCA
ATGATCGAAAATGCCGGTGATACTAACCAATCATCGTCCACTTCATTAAATAATGAACTTTCCGAAATCT
GCTCCATAGCAGACGACATGCCGGAGCGTTTTGGTTCACAAGCCAAAACCGTCCGTGATATCTGCCGTGC
ACGCCGTCAAGCGCTCTCTGAGCGTGGAACTCGCGCCGTGCCGCCAAAGCCGCAATCTCAAGGTGGTCCA
GGACGCAATGGCTATCAAATTGATGGATACCTAGATACCGCACTTCATGGCCGCGATGCCGCCAAGCGCC
ACCGTGAAATGCTCTGTCAATACGGCCGCGGCACAGCACCTTCCTGCAAGCCAACAGGCCGTGTCAAAAA
TTCTGTACAGTCGGGCAACGCAGCGCCAAAAAAGGTTGAAACCGGTCACACCCTATCCGGCGGATCTGCA
GCTGCAACGCAAGTGGATCGTAAATCTCATGCTGCAGCTAACGAGCCGGGCACTTGCCGAGCAGCAGCTG
CTACCGAGTACGTAGGTACTGAGCAATTCACCTCTTTTTGCAATACCAGCCCCAAGCCAAATGCGACGAA
GGTCAATGTGACCACAACGGCTCGTGGTCGCCCTGCTGCAGCTACGGAAGTTTCACGGACCGAGAAGGCA
GCAGCTAACGAATCCGGTGTCTGCCGTAACGCTGCTGCAACCGAATACATGAGTAATGAAGCTCACTTTT
CTCTATGTGGAACAGCCGCAAAGCCTTCACAAGCGGATAAAGTCATGTTCGGCGCCACAGCACGAACGCA
TCAAGTGGCAGCTGCTAGTGATGAATTCAGGCCCTCTTCTGCTGCAGCAAACGAATCGGGTGCAAAACGC
ACAATTACCGGCTCGCAGTACGCAGACGAAGGTCTTGCGCGACTCACGATCAACGGAGCACCTGCAAAAG
TAGCCAGAACCCACACCTTTGCGGGCTCTGACGCAGCTGCAACGGAAATCGGTCGCTCTACTCGCGCAGC
AGCTGATGAAAGCGGTTCGTGTCGTTCAATCTCAGGCACCGAGTATCTCAGTAACGAGCAATTCCAATCC
TTTTGTGACACAAAACCTCAACGCAGCCCGTTCAAGGTTGGCCAAGATCGCACGAACAAGGGTCAGTCTG
CAGCTGCAAACTTGGTTGATCGTTCCGAACTGGCTGCAGCTAACGAACCAGGTTCATGCTCTCGGGCTGC
TGCATCTCAGTATGGCCAAAGCAAAATCTGCGGTGGTGGCGTGGGAAAAGTGCGCTCAATGCGCACCCTT
CGCGGCACCTCAGTATCTGGCCAACAGCTAGATCATGCCCCAAAGATGTCCGGTGACGAGCGCGGCGGGT
GCATGCCCGTCACCGGTAATGAGTACTACGGTCGTGAACATTTCGAACCGTTTTGTACGAGCACCCCAGA
GCCCGAAGCTCAATCAACTGAACAATCATTGACCTGTGAAGGACAAATTATTAGCGGCACTTCAGTTGAC
GCCAGTGATTTGGTCACAGGAAATGAAATCGGTGAACAGCAACTCATCAGCGGTGACGCCTATGTTGGCG
CGCAGCAGACAGGTTGCCTTCCCACTAGTCCACGCTTCAACCAAACTGGCAATGTTCAGTCAATGGGTTT
TAAGAACACCAATCAGCCAGAACAAAACTTTGCACCAGGTGAAGTAATGCCTACTGACTTTAGTATTCAA
ACCCCAGCTCGCTCGGCTCAGAATCGCATTACAGGTAACGACATTGCGCCCTCAGGTCGCATTACAGGCC
CTGGTATGCTGGCAACCGGCTTGATTACAGGAACCCCCGAATTCAGGCACGCTGCGCGCGAGTTGGTTGG
TTCTCCACAACCCATGGCAATGGCCATGGCCAACCGTAATAAGGCTGCTCAAGCACCTGTTGTGCAGCCA
GAAGTGGTTGCAACTCAGGAAAAGCCTGAGTTGGTATGTGCACCAAGAAGCGATCAAATGGATCGTGTGA
GTGGCGAAGGCAAAGAACGTTGCCACATCACTGGCGATGACTGGTCAGTTAACAAGCACATCACCGGTAC
AGCCGGTCAATGGGCGAGTGGTCGCAACCCTTCCATGCGCGGTAATGCGCGTGTGGTCGAAACCAGCGCG
TTTGCCAATCGCAATGTGCCAAAACCTGAAAAGCCGGGCTCCAAGATCACGGGCAGTAGTGGTAATGACA
CCCAAGGTAGTCTGATCACTTACTCCGGCGGCGCGCGCGGTTGAAGCGGTTAAGAGAAGATTTTCAGCCT
GATACAGATTAAATCAGAACGCAGAAGCGGTCTGATAAAACAGAATTTGCCTGGCGGCAGTAGCGCGGTG
GTCCCACCTGACCCCATGCCGAACTCAGAAGTGAAACGCCGTAGCGCCGATGGTAGTGTGGGGTATCCCC
ATGCGAGAGTAGGGAACTGCCAGGCATCAAATAAAACGAAAGGCTCAGTCGAAAGACTGGGCCTTTCGTT
TTATCTGTTGTTTGTCGGTGAACGCTCTCCTGAGTAGGACAAATCCGCCGGGAGCGGATTTGAACGTTGC
GAAGCAACGGCCCGGAGGGTGGCGGGCAGGACGCCCGCCATAAACTGCCAGGCATCAAATTAAGCAGAAG
GCCATCCTGACGGATGGCCTTTTCTGGCTGGATGATGGGGCGATTCAGGCCTGGTATGAGTCAGCAACAC
CTTCTTCACGAGGCAGACCTCAGCGCCCCCCCCCCCCTGCAGGTCGATCTGGTAACCCCAGCGCGGTTGC
TTTGTTCGATCCGCTGGCCGGTAAAACCCCAAGTTATCTATCTGGGAGCTTATCTTTGGGCCTATCGCAG
CAATAGCCTGGATGCGGGGCCGCCGATCGTGGTGTTCGACTATCAAACCGGCCGCAGTGGTCAACATGCC
GCCGAGTTTCTTCAGCACTGGCCAGCCAATGGACCAACCAATGGACCAACCAATGGACCAACCAATGTAC
CAACCAATGGACCAACCAATGGACCAACCAATGGGCAAGGCACCTTGATGGTCGATGACTACAGCGGGTA
CAAAGCCCTGTTCCGTGCGGGCGTGACCGAGCTTGGCTGCTGGGCCCATGCCCGGCGCAAGTTCTTTGAT
CTGCACAAGGCCAGCAATCATCCGGTTGCGCACGAGGCACTGTCGCGGATTGCCCGGTTGTATCTTGCAG
AAGAAGAGGCCCAAGGCATGGACATTGCGGGGCGGATGCAACACCGTGCCCTGCACAGCCTGCCGCAGTT
GCAGGACATGCACCAGTGGCTCAGAAATTGCATCAACGCATATAGCGCTAGCAGCACGCCATAGTGACTG
GCGATGCTGTCGGAATGGACGATATCCCGCAAGAGGCCCGGCAGTACCGGCATAACCAAGCCTATGCCCT
CATGACCAAAATCCCTTAACGTGAGTTTTCGTTCCACTGAGCGTCAGACCCCGTAGAAAAGATCAAAGGA
TCTTCTTGAGATCCTTTTTTTCTGCGCGTAATCTGCTGCTTGCAAACAAAAAAACCACCGCTACCAGCGG
TGGTTTGTTTGCCGGATCAAGAGCTACCAACTCTTTTTCCGAAGGTAACTGGCTTCAGCAGAGCGCAGAT
ACCAAATACTGTCCTTCTAGTGTAGCCGTAGTTAGGCCACCACTTCAAGAACTCTGTAGCACCGCCTACA
TACCTCGCTCTGCTAATCCTGTTACCAGTGGCTGCTGCCAGTGGCGATAAGTCGTGTCTTACCGGGTTGG
ACTCAAGACGATAGTTACCGGATAAGGCGCAGCGGTCGGGCTGAACGGGGGGTTCGTGCACACAGCCCAG
CTTGGAGCGAACGACCTACACCGAACTGAGATACCTACAGCGTGAGCTATGAGAAAGCGCCACGCTTCCC
GAAGGGAGAAAGGCGGACAGGTATCCGGTAAGCGGCAGGGTCGGAACAGGAGAGCGCACGAGGGAGCTTC
CAGGGGGAAACGCCTGGTATCTTTATAGTCCTGTCGGGTTTCGCCACCTCTGACTTGAGCGTCGATTTTT
GTGATGCTCGTCAGGGGGGCGGAGCCTATGGAAAAACGCCAGCAACGCGGCCTTTTTACGGTTCCTGGCC
TTTTGCTGGCCTTTTGCTCACATGTTCTTTCCTGCGTTAGGACCCAACGCTGCCCGAGATGCGCCGCGTG
CGGCTGCTGGAGATGGCGGACGCGATGGATATGTTCTGCCACCTGCGACTCAAACTTCTGATCTGGGATG
GCACGGGGGTGTGGCTCTGTCAGCGCCGGTTGCACCGGGGGCATTTTTATTGGCCAAAGCCCGGGGATGA
TCGGTTTATCATGAGTGCCGAACACTGGCAGTGGCTGACCACCGGGGTTGACTGGCAGAGGCTCTGCGCC
AAGCCACAGGCCCACTGGCAAGTGTGAGATTTTTCAGGATTTCGTCTTGAAAAATCAGCACATGCAGCCT
GGGGTTTGGTATAATCAACCTCATGATTTCAAACGCAGAAACCGGTCATTCATCCCCTGAAACGCCCTCC
GTGGCGTGGCTGATTGCGCAACTGGAACTGCGGGATTCTGAGTTGGCAAAACTTGATGCGGCACTGGTGC
AACGCAATCAAGACATCCGCCATTTAACCCAAAATCTTCATGCCAAAGACATCAAGATCAAGGCACTCAC
CCATGAACTGGCGTATTACCGCCGTATCCGCTTCGGGGCCAAAACCGAGGCCATGAGTGCCGAGCAACTG
CACCTGTTCGAAGACGATCTGGCCGAGGTAGTAAGCTTAGATCGACCTGCAGGGGGGGGGGGAAAGCCAC
GTTGTGTCTCAAAATC
